>Addgene plasmid #215089 | FFSS-Cyclin D1 (MV) | addgene full sequence | sequence record 427405 | Addgene NGS Result
GACGGATCGGGAGATCTCCCGATCCCCTATGGTGCACTCTCAGTACAATCTGCTCTGATGCCGCATAGTT
AAGCCAGTATCTGCTCCCTGCTTGTGTGTTGGAGGTCGCTGAGTAGTGCGCGAGCAAAATTTAAGCTACA
ACAAGGCAAGGCTTGACCGACAATTGCATGAAGAATCTGCTTAGGGTTAGGCGTTTTGCGCTGCTTCGCG
ATGTACGGGCCAGATATACGCGTTGACATTGATTATTGACTAGTTATTAATAGTAATCAATTACGGGGTC
ATTAGTTCATAGCCCATATATGGAGTTCCGCGTTACATAACTTACGGTAAATGGCCCGCCTGGCTGACCG
CCCAACGACCCCCGCCCATTGACGTCAATAATGACGTATGTTCCCATAGTAACGCCAATAGGGACTTTCC
ATTGACGTCAATGGGTGGAGTATTTACGGTAAACTGCCCACTTGGCAGTACATCAAGTGTATCATATGCC
AAGTACGCCCCCTATTGACGTCAATGACGGTAAATGGCCCGCCTGGCATTATGCCCAGTACATGACCTTA
TGGGACTTTCCTACTTGGCAGTACATCTACGTATTAGTCATCGCTATTACCATGGTGATGCGGTTTTGGC
AGTACATCAATGGGCGTGGATAGCGGTTTGACTCACGGGGATTTCCAAGTCTCCACCCCATTGACGTCAA
TGGGAGTTTGTTTTGGCACCAAAATCAACGGGACTTTCCAAAATGTCGTAACAACTCCGCCCCATTGACG
CAAATGGGCGGTAGGCGTGTACGGTGGGAGGTCTATATAAGCAGAGCTCTCTGGCTAACTAGAGAACCCA
CTGCTTACTGGCTTATCGAAATTAATACGACTCACTATAGGGAGACCCAAGCTGGCTAGCGTTTAAACTT
AAGCTTACCATGGACTACAAGGACGACGATGACAAGGTACCAGGATCTGGGGATTATAAAGATGATGATG
ATAAAGGGTCGGCCGCCAGCTGGAGCCACCCTCAGTTCGAGAAGGGAGGAGGAAGCGGCGGAGGCAGCGG
AGGAGGAAGCTGGAGCCACCCGCAGTTCGAGAAAGGAGCTGGATCCAGCAGCGAACACCAGCTCCTGTGC
TGCGAAGTGGAAACCATCCGCCGCGCGTACCCCGATGCCAACCTCCTCAACGACCGGGTGCTGCGGGCCA
TGCTGAAGGCGGAGGAGACCTGCGCGCCCTCGGTGTCCTACTTCAAATGTGTGCAGAAGGAGGTCCTGCC
GTCCGCGCGGAAGATCGCCGCCACCTGGATGCTGGAGGTCTGCGAGGAACAGAAGTGCGAGGAGGAGGTC
TTCCCGCTGGCCATGAACTACCTGGACCGCTTCCTGTCGCTGGAGCCCGTGAAAAAGAGCCGCCTGCAGC
TGCTGGGGGCCACTTGCATGTTCGTGGCCTCTAAGATGAAGGAGACCATCCCCCTGACGGCCGAGAAGCT
GTGCATCTACACCGACAACTCCATCCGGCCCGAGGAGCTGCTGCAAATGGAGCTGCTCCTGGTGAACAAG
CTCAAGTGGAACCTGGCCGCAATGACCCCGCACGATTTCATTGAACACTTCCTCTCCAAAATGCCAGAGG
CGGAGGAGAACAAACAGATCATCCGCAAACACGCGCAGACCTTCGTTGCCCTCTGTGCCACAGATGTGAA
GTTCATTTCCAATCCGCCCTCCATGGTGGCAGCGGGGAGCGTGGTGGCCGCAGTGCAAGGCCTGAACCTG
AGGAGCCCCAACAACTTCCTGTCCTACTACCGCCTCACACGCTTCCTCTCCAGAGTGATCAAGTGTGACC
CAGACTGCCTCCGGGCCTGCCAGGAGCAGATCGAAGCCCTGCTGGAGTCAAGCCTGCGCCAGGCCCAGCA
GAACATGGACCCCAAGGCCGCCGAGGAGGAGGAAGAGGAGGAGGAGGAGGTGGACCTGGCTTGCACACCC
ACCGACGTGCGGGACGTGGACATCTGACTCGAGTCTAGAGGGCCCGTTTAAACCCGCTGATCAGCCTCGA
CTGTGCCTTCTAGTTGCCAGCCATCTGTTGTTTGCCCCTCCCCCGTGCCTTCCTTGACCCTGGAAGGTGC
CACTCCCACTGTCCTTTCCTAATAAAATGAGGAAATTGCATCGCATTGTCTGAGTAGGTGTCATTCTATT
CTGGGGGGTGGGGTGGGGCAGGACAGCAAGGGGGAGGATTGGGAAGACAATAGCAGGCATGCTGGGGATG
CGGTGGGCTCTATGGCTTCTGAGGCGGAAAGAACCAGCTGGGGCTCTAGGGGGTATCCCC
[124 nt withheld, positions 2301-2424]
C
[91 nt withheld, positions 2426-2516]
A
[49 nt withheld, positions 2518-2566]
CCTTTGACGTTGGAGTCCACGTTCTTT
[37 nt withheld, positions 2594-2630]
ACCCTATCTCGGTCTATTCTTTTGATTTATAAGGGATTTTGCCGATTTCGGCCTATTGGTTAAAAAATGA
GCTGATTTAACAAAAATTTAACGCGAATTAATTCTGTGGAATGTGTGTCAGTTAGGGTGTGGAAAGTCCC
CAGGCTCCCCAGCAGGCAGAAGTATGCAAAGCATGCATCTCAATTAGTCAGCAACCAGGTGTGGAAAGTC
CCCAGGCTCCCCAGCAGGCAGAAGTATGCAAAGCATGCATCTCAATTAGTCAGCAACCATAGTCCCGCCC
CTAACTCCGCCCATCCCGCCCCTAACTCCGCCCAGTTCCGCCCATTCTCCGCCCCATGGCTGACTAATTT
TTTTTATTTATGCAGAGGCCGAGGCCGCCTCTGCCTCTGAGCTATTCCAGAAGTAGTGAGGAGGCTTTTT
TGGAGGCCTAGGCTTTTGCAAAAAGCTCCCGGGAGCTTGTATATCCATTTTCGGATCTGATCAAGAGACA
GGATGAGGATCGTTTCGCATGATTGAACAAGATGGATTGCACGCAGGTTCTCCGGCCGCTTGGGTGGAGA
GGCTATTCGGCTATGACTGGGCACAACAGACAATCGGCTGCTCTGATGCCGCCGTGTTCCGGCTGTCAGC
GCAGGGGCGCCCGGTTCTTTTTGTCAAGACCGACCTGTCCGGTGCCCTGAATGAACTGCAGGACGAGGCA
GCGCGGCTATCGTGGCTGGCCACGACGGGCGTTCCTTGCGCAGCTGTGCTCGACGTTGTCACTGAAGCGG
GAAGGGACTGGCTGCTATTGGGCGAAGTGCCGGGGCAGGATCTCCTGTCATCTCACCTTGCTCCTGCCGA
GAAAGTATCCATCATGGCTGATGCAATGCGGCGGCTGCATACGCTTGATCCGGCTACCTGCCCATTCGAC
CACCAAGCGAAACATCGCATCGAGCGAGCACGTACTCGGATGGAAGCCGGTCTTGTCGATCAGGATGATC
TGGACGAAGAGCATCAGGGGCTCGCGCCAGCCGAACTGTTCGCCAGGCTCAAGGCGCGCATGCCCGACGG
CGAGGATCTCGTCGTGACCCATGGCGATGCCTGCTTGCCGAATATCATGGTGGAAAATGGCCGCTTTTCT
GGATTCATCGACTGTGGCCGGCTGGGTGTGGCGGACCGCTATCAGGACATAGCGTTGGCTACCCGTGATA
TTGCTGAAGAGCTTGGCGGCGAATGGGCTGACCGCTTCCTCGTGCTTTACGGTATCGCCGCTCCCGATTC
GCAGCGCATCGCCTTCTATCGCCTTCTTGACGAGTTCTTCTGAGCGGGACTCTGGGGTTCGAAATGACCG
ACCAAGCGACGCCCAACCTGCCATCACGAGATTTCGATTCCACCGCCGCCTTCTATGAAAGGTTGGGCTT
CGGAATCGTTTTCCGGGACGCCGGCTGGATGATCCTCCAGCGCGGGGATCTCATGCTGGAGTTCTTCGCC
CACCCCAACTTGTTTATTGCAGCTTATAATGGTTACAAATAAAGCAATAGCATCACAAATTTCACAAATA
AAGCATTTTTTTCACTGCATTCTAGTTGTGGTTTGTCCAAACTCATCAATGTATCTTATCATGTCTGTAT
ACCGTCGACCTCTAGCTAGAGCTTGGCGTAATCATGGTCATAGCTGTTTCCTGTGTGAAATTGTTATCCG
CTCACAATTCCACACAACATACGAGCCGGAAGCATAAAGTGTAAAGCCTGGGGTGCCTAATGAGTGAGCT
AACTCACATTAATTGCGTTGCGCTCACTGCCCGCTTTCCAGTCGGGAAACCTGTCGTGCCAGCTGCATTA
ATGAATCGGCCAACGCGCGGGGAGAGGCGGTTTGCGTATTGGGCGCTCTTCCGCTTCCTCGCTCACTGAC
TCGCTGCGCTCGGTCGTTCGGCTGCGGCGAGCGGTATCAGCTCACTCAAAGGCGGTAATACGGTTATCCA
CAGAATCAGGGGATAACGCAGGAAAGAACATGTGAGCAAAAGGCCAGCAAAAGGCCAGGAACCGTAAAAA
GGCCGCGTTGCTGGCGTTTTTCCATAGGCTCCGCCCCCCTGACGAGCATCACAAAAATCGACGCTCAAGT
CAGAGGTGGCGAAACCCGACAGGACTATAAAGATACCAGGCGTTTCCCCCTGGAAGCTCCCTCGTGCGCT
CTCCTGTTCCGACCCTGCCGCTTACCGGATACCTGTCCGCCTTTCTCCCTTCGGGAAGCGTGGCGCTTTC
TCATAGCTCACGCTGTAGGTATCTCAGTTCGGTGTAGGTCGTTCGCTCCAAGCTGGGCTGTGTGCACGAA
CCCCCCGTTCAGCCCGACCGCTGCGCCTTATCCGGTAACTATCGTCTTGAGTCCAACCCGGTAAGACACG
ACTTATCGCCACTGGCAGCAGCCACTGGTAACAGGATTAGCAGAGCGAGGTATGTAGGCGGTGCTACAGA
GTTCTTGAAGTGGTGGCCTAACTACGGCTACACTAGAAGAACAGTATTTGGTATCTGCGCTCTGCTGAAG
CCAGTTACCTTCGGAAAAAGAGTTGGTAGCTCTTGATCCGGCAAACAAACCACCGCTGGTAGCGGTGGTT
TTTTTGTTTGCAAGCAGCAGATTACGCGCAGAAAAAAAGGATCTCAAGAAGATCCTTTGATCTTTTCTAC
GGGGTCTGACGCTCAGTGGAACGAAAACTCACGTTAAGGGATTTTGGTCATGAGATTATCAAAAAGGATC
TTCACCTAGATCCTTTTAAATTAAAAATGAAGTTTTAAATCAATCTAAAGTATATATGAGTAAACTTGGT
CTGACAGTTACCAATGCTTAATCAGTGAGGCACCTATCTCAGCGATCTGTCTATTTCGTTCATCCATAGT
TGCCTGACTCCCCGTCGTGTAGATAACTACGATACGGGAGGGCTTACCATCTGGCCCCAGTGCTGCAATG
ATACCGCGAGACCCACGCTCACCGGCTCCAGATTTATCAGCAATAAACCAGCCAGCCGGAAGGGCCGAGC
GCAGAAGTGGTCCTGCAACTTTATCCGCCTCCATCCAGTCTATTAATTGTTGCCGGGAAGCTAGAGTAAG
TAGTTCGCCAGTTAATAGTTTGCGCAACGTTGTTGCCATTGCTACAGGCATCGTGGTGTCACGCTCGTCG
TTTGGTATGGCTTCATTCAGCTCCGGTTCCCAACGATCAAGGCGAGTTACATGATCCCCCATGTTGTGCA
AAAAAGCGGTTAGCTCCTTCGGTCCTCCGATCGTTGTCAGAAGTAAGTTGGCCGCAGTGTTATCACTCAT
GGTTATGGCAGCACTGCATAATTCTCTTACTGTCATGCCATCCGTAAGATGCTTTTCTGTGACTGGTGAG
TACTCAACCAAGTCATTCTGAGAATAGTGTATGCGGCGACCGAGTTGCTCTTGCCCGGCGTCAATACGGG
ATAATACCGCGCCACATAGCAGAACTTTAAAAGTGCTCATCATTGGAAAACGTTCTTCGGGGCGAAAACT
CTCAAGGATCTTACCGCTGTTGAGATCCAGTTCGATGTAACCCACTCGTGCACCCAACTGATCTTCAGCA
TCTTTTACTTTCACCAGCGTTTCTGGGTGAGCAAAAACAGGAAGGCAAAATGCCGCAAAAAAGGGAATAA
GGGCGACACGGAAATGTTGAATACTCATACTCTTCCTTTTTCAATATTATTGAAGCATTTATCAGGGTTA
TTGTCTCATGAGCGGATACATATTTGAATGTATTTAGAAAAATAAACAAATAGGGGTTCCGCGCACATTT
CCCCGAAAAGTGCCACCTGACGTC
Features (pLannotate 1.2.2; 22 found; start..end, strand, type, name):
     28..80      -  misc_feature   bom (fragment): basis of mobility region from pBR322
    235..614     +  enhancer       CMV enhancer: human cytomegalovirus immediate early enhancer
    615..818     +  promoter       CMV promoter: human cytomegalovirus (CMV) immediate early promoter
    814..847     +  LTR            5' LTR (truncated) (fragment): truncated 5' long terminal repeat (LTR) from HIV-1
    863..881     +  promoter       T7 promoter: promoter for bacteriophage T7 RNA polymerase
    926..946     +  CDS            FLAG (fragment): FLAG® epitope tag, followed by an enterokinase cleavage site
   1061..1080    +  CDS            Strep-Tag II (fragment): peptide that binds Strep-Tactin®, an engineered form of streptavidin
   1103..1984    +  CDS            CCND1: CCND1_HUMAN - Also known as BCL1, PRAD1. Experimental evidence at protein level: Swiss-Prot protein existence level 1. Regulatory component of the cyclin D1-CDK4 (DC) complex that phosphorylates and inhibits members of the retinoblastoma (RB) protein family including RB1 and regulates the cell-cycle during G(1)/S transition. Phosphorylation of RB1 allows dissociation of the transcription factor E2F from the RB/E2F complex and the subsequent transcription of E2F target genes which are responsible for the progression through the G(1) phase. Hypophosphorylates RB1 in early G(1) phase. Cyclin D-CD
   2031..2255    +  polyA_signal   bGH poly(A) signal: bovine growth hormone polyadenylation signal
   2259..2280    +  promoter       SV40 promoter (fragment): SV40 enhancer and early promoter
   2301..2729    +  rep_origin     f1 ori (sequence partly withheld): f1 bacteriophage origin of replication; arrow indicates direction of (+) strand synthesis
   2743..3072    +  promoter       SV40 promoter: SV40 enhancer and early promoter
   3139..3930    +  CDS            neo: KKA2_KLEPN - Also known as kan, nptII. Experimental evidence at protein level: Swiss-Prot protein existence level 1. Resistance to kanamycin, neomycin, paromomycin, ribostamycin, butirosin and gentamicin B. From Klebsiella pneumoniae.
   3954..4112    +  CDS            ble (fragment): BLE_KLEPN - Experimental evidence at protein level: Swiss-Prot protein existence level 1. Binding protein with a strong affinity to the bleomycin family of antibiotics. Binds to CL990; an antimitotic-antibiotic compound. From Klebsiella pneumoniae.
   4107..4228    +  polyA_signal   SV40 poly(A) signal: SV40 polyadenylation signal
   4301..4317    -  protein_bind   lac operator: The lac repressor binds to the lac operator to inhibit transcription in E. coli. This inhibition can be relieved by adding lactose or isopropyl-β-D-thiogalactopyranoside (IPTG). lac repressor encoded by lacI
   4325..4355    -  promoter       lac promoter: promoter for the E. coli lac operon
   4370..4391    -  protein_bind   CAP binding site: CAP binding activates transcription in the presence of cAMP. E. coli catabolite activator protein
   4404..4496    -  CDS            lacI (fragment): lac repressor; lacI; The lac repressor binds to the lac operator to inhibit transcription in E. coli. This inhibition can be relieved by adding lactose or isopropyl-β-D-thiogalactopyranoside (IPTG).
   4679..5267    -  rep_origin     ori: high-copy-number ColE1/pMB1/pBR322/pUC origin of replication
   5438..6298    -  CDS            AmpR: β-lactamase; bla; confers resistance to ampicillin, carbenicillin, and related antibiotics
   6299..6403    -  promoter       AmpR promoter: bla
