[The description below was written by a language model from this plasmid's Addgene catalogue record and pLannotate feature annotations shown in this document.]
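Description:
FFSS-Cyclin D1 (MV) is a 6.4 kb mammalian expression plasmid built on the pcDNA 3.1 backbone. It is propagated in E. coli through a high-copy ColE1/pUC-type origin and selected with ampicillin via the β-lactamase gene and its own promoter. An f1 origin is also present, which allows single-stranded DNA production. For selection in mammalian cells, an SV40 enhancer/early promoter drives the neomycin phosphotransferase gene, terminated by an SV40 polyadenylation signal, so that stable transfectants can be selected with G418. The automated annotation also reports several short fragment hits (bom, a truncated HIV-1 LTR, ble, lacI and lac promoter/operator elements). These look like backbone remnants or partial matches and are not functional parts of the design.

The payload is human CCND1 (cyclin D1, also known as BCL1 or PRAD1), the regulatory partner of CDK4 that promotes RB phosphorylation and G1/S progression. It is expressed from the CMV immediate-early enhancer and promoter and terminated by the bovine growth hormone polyadenylation signal. A T7 promoter lies just upstream of the coding region. The protein carries an N-terminal FFSS tag made of two FLAG epitopes and two Strep-tag II sequences, of which the feature table detects only one partial copy each. This tag supports detection and sequential affinity purification of cyclin D1 and its associated proteins. The "MV" designation refers to two substitutions, M56A and V60A. The record does not state their functional effect, though the associated publication concerns a CDK-independent role of D-type cyclins in regulating DNA mismatch repair. The construct is intended for expressing this tagged mutant in mammalian cells.
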