Addgene plasmid #215089: FFSS-Cyclin D1 (MV)
Purpose: Expresses FFSS-Cyclin D1 (MV) in mammalian cells.
Depositing lab: Michele Pagano. Depositing organization: NYU Grossman School of Medicine. Publication: CDK-independent role of D-type cyclins in regulating DNA mismatch repair. Rona G, Miwatani-Minter B, Zhang Q, Goldberg HV, Kerzhnerman MA, Howard JB, Simoneschi D, Lane E, Hobbs JW, Sassani E, Wang AA, Keegan S, Laverty DJ, Piett CG, Pongor LS, Xu ML, Andrade J, Thomas A, Sicinski P, Askenazi M, Ueberheide B, Fenyo D, Nagel ZD, Pagano M. Mol Cell. 2024 Feb 29:S1097-2765(24)00129-1. doi: 10.1016/j.molcel.2024.02.010. PubMed 38458201.
Backbone
  Vector backbone: pcDNA 3.1
  Vector type: Mammalian Expression
  Selectable markers: Neomycin (select with G418)
Growth in bacteria
  Bacterial resistance: Ampicillin, 100 μg/mL
  Growth temperature: 37°C
  Growth strain: DH5alpha
  Copy number: High Copy
Gene/Insert
  Gene/Insert name: CCND1 (alt name: BCL1)
  Species: H. sapiens (human)
  Mutation: Cyclin D1(MV) denotes mutations M56A and V60A.
  Entrez Gene: CCND1 (a.k.a. BCL1, D11S287E, PRAD1, U21B31)
  Promoter: CMV
  Tag / fusion protein: FFSS (FLAG-FLAG-STREP-STREP) (N terminal on insert)
  Cloning method: Unknown
  Sequencing primers: 5′ CMV; 3′ BGHR
Terms and licenses: Academic/Nonprofit Terms; Industry Terms: Not Available to Industry
How to cite: FFSS-Cyclin D1 (MV) was a gift from Michele Pagano (Addgene plasmid # 215089 ; http://n2t.net/addgene:215089 ; RRID:Addgene_215089)
